>Addgene plasmid #186950 | pJW2341 | addgene full sequence | sequence record 366430 | Addgene NGS Result
CTTTCCTGCGTTATCCCCTGATTCTGTGGATAACCGTATTACCGCCTTTGAGTGAGCTGATACCGCTCGC
CGCAGCCGAACGACCGAGCGCAGCGAGTCAGTGAGCGAGGAAGCGGAAGAGCGCCCAATACGCAAACCGC
CTCTCCCCGCGCGTTGGCCGATTCATTAATGCAGCTGGCACGACAGGTTTCCCGACTGGAAAGCGGGCAG
TGAGCGCAACGCAATTAATACGCGTACCGCTAGCCAGGAAGAGTTTGTAGAAACGCAAAAAGGCCATCCG
TCAGGATGGCCTTCTGCTTAGTTTGATGCCTGGCAGTTTATGGCGGGCGTCCTGCCCGCCACCCTCCGGG
CCGTTGCTTCACAACGTTCAAATCCGCTCCCGGCGGATTTGTCCTACTCAGGAGAGCGTTCACCGACAAA
CAACAGATAAAACGAAAGGCCCAGTCTTCCGACTGAGCCTTTCGTTTTATTTGATGCCTGGCAGTTCCCT
ACTCTCGCGTTAACGCTAGCATGGATGTTTTCCCAGTCACGACGTTGTAAAACGACGGCCAGTCTTAAGC
TCGGGCCCCGGTGGCGGTGGATCGGGAGGAGGAGGTTCGGGTGGCGGAGGCAGTGGAGGTGGCGGAAGTG
GCGGCGGTGGTTCAGGAGGAGGCGGATCCATGAGTAAAGGAGAAGAATTGTTCACTGGAGTTGTCCCAAT
CCTCGTCGAGCTCGACGGAGACGTCAACGGACACAAGTTCTCCGTCTCCGGAGAGGGAGAGGGAGACGCC
ACCTACGGAAAGCTCACCCTCAAGTTCATCTGCACCACCGGAAAGCTCCCAGTCCCATGGCCAACCCTCG
TCACCACCTTCTGCTACGGAGTCCAATGCTTCTCCCGTTACCCAGACCACATGAAGCGTCACGACTTCTT
CAAGTCCGCCATGCCAGAGGGATACGTCCAAGAGCGTACCATCTTCTTCAAGGTAAGTTTAAACATATAT
ATACTAACTACTGATTATTTAAATTTTCAGGACGACGGAAACTACAAGACCCGTGCCGAGGTCAAGTTCG
AGGGAGACACCCTCGTCAACCGTATCGAGCTCAAGGTAAGTTTAAACAGTTCGGTACTAACTAACCATAC
ATATTTAAATTTTCAGGGAATCGACTTCAAGGAGGACGGAAACATCCTCGGACACAAGCTCGAGTACAAC
TACAACTCCCACAACGTCTACATCATGGCCGACAAGCAAAAGAACGGAATCAAGGTCAACTTCAAGGTAA
GTTTAAACATGATTTTACTAACTAACTAATCTGATTTAAATTTTCAGATCCGTCACAACATCGAGGACGG
ATCCGTCCAACTCGCCGACCACTACCAACAAAACACCCCAATCGGAGACGGACCAGTCCTCCTCCCAGAC
AACCACTACCTCTCCACCCAATCCGCCCTCTCCAAGGACCCAAACGAGAAGCGTGACCACATGGTCCTCC
TCGAGTTCGTCACCGCCGCCGGAATCACCCACGGAATGGACGAGCTCTACAAGGGCGGCAGCGGAGGAGA
GAATCTGTACTTTCAATCCGGATCCGGAGGTGGCGGGGGATTCTCCGAGACCGTCGACCTCATGCTCAAC
CTCCAATCCAACAAGGAGGGATCCGTCGACCTCAAGAACGTCTCCGCCGTCCCAAAGGAGAAGACCACCC
TCAAGGTAAGTTTAAACATATATATACTAACTAACCCTGATTATTTAAATTTTCAGGACCCATCCAAGCC
ACCAGCCAAGGCCCAAGTCGTCGGATGGCCACCAGTCCGTAACTACCGTAAGAACATGATGACCCAACAA
AAGACCTCCTCCGGTGGTGGCGGTTCTGGCTCAGGATCTGACTACAAAGACCATGACGGTGATTATAAAG
ATCATGATATCGATTACAAGGATGACGATGACAAGGGAGCATCGGGAGCCTCAGGAGCATCGTCCGGAGG
CGCCATCCAGCTGATATCCCCTATAGTGAGTCGTATTACATGGTCATAGCTGTTTCCTGGCAGCTCTGGC
CCGTGTCTCAAAATCTCTGATGTTACATTGCACAAGATAAAAATATATCATCATGAACAATAAAACTGTC
TGCTTACATAAACAGTAATACAAGGGGTGTTATGAGCCATATTCAACGGGAAACGTCGAGGCCGCGATTA
AATTCCAACATGGATGCTGATTTATATGGGTATAAATGGGCTCGCGATAATGTCGGGCAATCAGGTGCGA
CAATCTATCGCTTGTATGGGAAGCCCGATGCGCCAGAGTTGTTTCTGAAACATGGCAAAGGTAGCGTTGC
CAATGATGTTACAGATGAGATGGTCAGACTAAACTGGCTGACGGAATTTATGCCTCTTCCGACCATCAAG
CATTTTATCCGTACTCCTGATGATGCATGGTTACTCACCACTGCGATCCCCGGAAAAACAGCATTCCAGG
TATTAGAAGAATATCCTGATTCAGGTGAAAATATTGTTGATGCGCTGGCAGTGTTCCTGCGCCGGTTGCA
TTCGATTCCTGTTTGTAATTGTCCTTTTAACAGCGATCGCGTATTTCGTCTCGCTCAGGCGCAATCACGA
ATGAATAACGGTTTGGTTGATGCGAGTGATTTTGATGACGAGCGTAATGGCTGGCCTGTTGAACAAGTCT
GGAAAGAAATGCATAAACTTTTGCCATTCTCACCGGATTCAGTCGTCACTCATGGTGATTTCTCACTTGA
TAACCTTATTTTTGACGAGGGGAAATTAATAGGTTGTATTGATGTTGGACGAGTCGGAATCGCAGACCGA
TACCAGGATCTTGCCATCCTATGGAACTGCCTCGGTGAGTTTTCTCCTTCATTACAGAAACGGCTTTTTC
AAAAATATGGTATTGATAATCCTGATATGAATAAATTGCAGTTTCATTTGATGCTCGATGAGTTTTTCTA
ATCAGAATTGGTTAATTGGTTGTAACACTGGCAGAGCATTACGCTGACTTGACGGGACGGCGCAAGCTCA
TGACCAAAATCCCTTAACGTGAGTTACGCGTCGTTCCACTGAGCGTCAGACCCCGTAGAAAAGATCAAAG
GATCTTCTTGAGATCCTTTTTTTCTGCGCGTAATCTGCTGCTTGCAAACAAAAAAACCACCGCTACCAGC
GGTGGTTTGTTTGCCGGATCAAGAGCTACCAACTCTTTTTCCGAAGGTAACTGGCTTCAGCAGAGCGCAG
ATACCAAATACTGTTCTTCTAGTGTAGCCGTAGTTAGGCCACCACTTCAAGAACTCTGTAGCACCGCCTA
CATACCTCGCTCTGCTAATCCTGTTACCAGTGGCTGCTGCCAGTGGCGATAAGTCGTGTCTTACCGGGTT
GGACTCAAGACGATAGTTACCGGATAAGGCGCAGCGGTCGGGCTGAACGGGGGGTTCGTGCACACAGCCC
AGCTTGGAGCGAACGACCTACACCGAACTGAGATACCTACAGCGTGAGCTATGAGAAAGCGCCACGCTTC
CCGAAGGGAGAAAGGCGGACAGGTATCCGGTAAGCGGCAGGGTCGGAACAGGAGAGCGCACGAGGGAGCT
TCCAGGGGGAAACGCCTGGTATCTTTATAGTCCTGTCGGGTTTCGCCACCTCTGACTTGAGCGTCGATTT
TTGTGATGCTCGTCAGGGGGGCGGAGCCTATGGAAAAACGCCAGCAACGCGGCCTTTTTACGGTTCCTGG
CCTTTTGCTGGCCTTTTGCTCACATGTT
Features (pLannotate 1.2.2; 11 found; start..end, strand, type, name):
    121..213     +  CDS            lacI (fragment): lac repressor; lacI; The lac repressor binds to the lac operator to inhibit transcription in E. coli. This inhibition can be relieved by adding lactose or isopropyl-β-D-thiogalactopyranoside (IPTG).
    268..295     -  terminator     rrnB T2 terminator: transcription terminator T2 from the E. coli rrnB gene
    427..470     +  terminator     rrnB T1 terminator: Escherichia coli rrnB; transcription terminator T1 from the E. coli rrnB gene
    517..553     -  CDS            lacZα (fragment): LacZα fragment of β-galactosidase; lacZ fragment
    572..589     +  CDS            Twin-Strep-tag (fragment): two Strep-Tag®II moieties connected by a linker for enhanced binding to Strep-Tactin®, an engineered form of streptavidin (Schmidt et al., 2013)
    681..1523    +  CDS            mEGFP (fragment): monomeric enhanced GFP, optimized with synthetic introns for expression in C. elegans
   1554..1853    +  CDS            IAA7 (fragment): IAA7_ARATH - Also known as AXR2. Experimental evidence at protein level: Swiss-Prot protein existence level 1. Aux/IAA proteins are short-lived transcriptional factors that function as repressors of early auxin response genes at low auxin concentrations. Repression is thought to result from the interaction with auxin response factors (ARFs), proteins that bind to the auxin- responsive promoter element (AuxRE). Formation of heterodimers with ARF proteins may alter their ability to modulate early auxin response genes expression. From Arabidopsis thaliana (Mouse-ear cress).
   1860..1925    +  CDS            3xFLAG: three tandem FLAG® epitope tags, followed by an enterokinase cleavage site
   1980..1998    -  promoter       T7 promoter: promoter for bacteriophage T7 RNA polymerase
   2132..2941    +  CDS            KanR: aminoglycoside phosphotransferase; aph(3')-Ia; confers resistance to kanamycin in bacteria or G418 (Geneticin®) in eukaryotes
   3088..3676    +  rep_origin     ori: high-copy-number ColE1/pMB1/pBR322/pUC origin of replication
