[The description below was written by a language model from this plasmid's Addgene catalogue record and pLannotate feature annotations shown in this document.]
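Description:
pJW2341 is a small (about 3.7 kb) bacterial plasmid built on the pDONR221 backbone and catalogued as a worm expression/CRISPR vector. It is maintained in E. coli at high copy through a ColE1/pUC-type origin and selected with kanamycin via the KanR (aminoglycoside phosphotransferase) gene. Backbone remnants in the feature table include the rrnB T1 and T2 transcription terminators upstream of the insert, a T7 promoter on the opposite strand downstream of it, and short lacI and lacZα fragments. The brief Twin-Strep-tag hit just before the GFP sequence is only a few codons long. It probably reflects similarity to the flexible linker rather than a real affinity tag.

The roughly 1.3 kb insert, assembled by Gibson cloning, is a promoterless tagging cassette. It encodes a 30-amino-acid linker, a C. elegans-optimised GFP containing synthetic introns (annotated as an mEGFP-like sequence), a fragment of Arabidopsis IAA7 that serves as an auxin-inducible degron, a 3xFLAG epitope and a closing 10-amino-acid linker. No eukaryotic promoter or 3′ UTR is annotated, which fits a module meant to be fused in frame to an endogenous gene rather than expressed from the plasmid itself. The record does not describe the workflow, but the CRISPR classification and flanking linkers suggest use as a template for making homology-directed repair donors for genome-edited knock-ins in C. elegans. A protein tagged this way can be visualised by GFP fluorescence and detected or purified through FLAG. In animals expressing a TIR1 F-box protein, it can also be conditionally depleted by adding auxin. The associated publication reports that the mIAA7 degron improves auxin-mediated degradation in worms.
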