Addgene plasmid #186950: pJW2341
Purpose: 30aa linker::GFP-C1::IAA7 AID::3xFLAG::10aa linker
Depositing lab: Jordan Ward. Depositing organization: University of California, Santa Cruz. Publication: The mIAA7 degron improves auxin-mediated degradation in C. elegans. Sepers JJ, Verstappen NHM, Vo AA, Ragle JM, Ruijtenberg S, Ward JD, Boxem M. G3 (Bethesda). 2022 Aug 27. pii: 6677660. doi: 10.1093/g3journal/jkac222. PubMed 36029236.
Backbone
  Vector backbone: pDONR221
  Backbone size w/o insert (bp): 2360
  Vector type: Worm Expression, CRISPR
Growth in bacteria
  Bacterial resistance: Kanamycin, 50 μg/mL
  Growth temperature: 37°C
  Growth strain: DH5alpha
  Copy number: High Copy
Gene/Insert
  Gene/Insert name: 30aa linker::GFP-C1::IAA7 AID::3xFLAG::10aa linker
  Species: C. elegans (nematode), Synthetic
  Insert size (bp): 1269
  Cloning method: Gibson Cloning
  Sequencing primers: 5′ M13-forward; 3′ M13-reverse
Terms and licenses: Academic/Nonprofit Terms; Industry Terms: Not Available to Industry
How to cite: pJW2341 was a gift from Jordan Ward (Addgene plasmid # 186950 ; http://n2t.net/addgene:186950 ; RRID:Addgene_186950)
